>Addgene plasmid #50023 | pENTR-Casp2 | depositor partial sequence | sequence record 74745 | M13_F
TTTTGACTGATAGTGACCTGNTTCGTTGCAACAAATTGATGAGCAATGCTTTTTTATAATGCCAACTTTG
TACAAAAAAGCAGGCTTCACCATGGCGGCGCCGAGCGGGAGGTCGCAGTCCTCCCTGCACAGGAAGGGGC
TGATGGCGGCTGACAGGAGGAGCAGGATTTTGGCAGTGTGTGGAATGCATCCTGACCACCAGGAAACACT
GAAAAAGAATCGAGTGGTGCTGGCCAAGCAGCTGCTGCTGAGCGAGCTGTTAGAACACCTCCTAGAGAAG
GACATTATCACTTTGGAAATGAGGGAGCTCATCCAGGCCAAAGGGGGCAGTTTCAGCCAGAATGTGGAAC
TCCTCAACCTGCTGCCAAAGAGAGGACCCCAGGCTTTTGATGCCTTCTGTGAAGCCCTGCGGGAGACCAG
GCAGGGTCACTTGGAAGACTTACTGCTCACAACCCTCTCAGATATTCAGCACGTACTCCCACCGTTGAGC
TGTGACTATGACACAAGTCTCCCTTTCTCGGTGTGTGAGTCCTGCCCTCCTCACAAGCAGCTCCGCCTAT
CCACAGATGCTACGGAACACTCCTTAGATAATGGTGATGGTCCTCCCTGTCTTCTGGTGAAGCCATGCAC
TCCTGAGTTTTACCAGGCACACTACCAGCTGGCCTATAGGTTGCAATCTCAGCCCCGTGGCTTGGCACTG
GTGCTGAGCAATGTGCACTTCACTGGAGAGAAAGACCTGGAATTCCGCTCTGGAGGGGATGTGGACCACA
CTACTCTAGTCACCCTCTTCAAGCTTTTGGGCTACAATGTCCATGTGCTACATGACCAGACCGCACAGGA
AATGCAAGAGAAACTTCAGAATTTTGCACAGTTACCTGCACACCGGGTCACAGACTCNTGCGTAGTGGCA
CTCCTCTCCATGGGGGGGAAAGTGGCATCTATGGTGTAAATG
