>Addgene plasmid #50023 | pENTR-Casp2 | depositor partial sequence | sequence record 74746 | M13_R
GGCAATAATGATTTTATTTTGACTGATAGTGACCTGTTCGTTGCAACAAATTGATAAGCAATGCTTTCTT
ATAATGCCAACTTTGTACAAGAAAGCTGGGTCTACGTGGGTGGGTAGCCTGGGAACAGGTAGAGTTGCTG
GCACAGAGTACTACAGTACTCAGACATCTCCTTGCATCGGTGGAATTCTGTGCCAGGGGCATAGCCTTCA
CGCTCCTTGATAAGGGCATTCACCTTAACAAGCATGTCGGCCACGTGCATGTCACAAGCTCTTTCAGAGA
ACACCTGAGTGAGGGCCTCAATGTACCAGGAACCCCGTTTGGTGTTCCGCATGGCAGCATTACCTTTAAG
GCAAGCATAGCCACATATCATGTCTGAGCGAGTAGGCAGTCTCATCTTCATCAACTCCTCTTTGCCAGCA
TCACTCTCCTCACATCCAGGGGATTGTGTGTGGTTCTTTCCATCTTGCTGGTCGACACCTCTATCTGTCT
CATCTCCACGACATGCTTGGATGAAGAACATTTTTGGCTTGTTCTGTAGACTTGGACAGTTAGCATTGTC
AAAAAGTCGAAAAACCTCTTGGAGCTGAAGCAGTTTGCCATCTACACCATAGATGCCACCTTCCACACCA
TGTGAGAGGAGTGCCACTACGCAGGAGTCTGTGACCCGGTGTGCAGGTAACTGTGCAAAATTCTGAAGTT
TCTCTTGCATTTCCTGTGCGGTCTGGTCATGTAGCACATGGGACATTGTAGCCCAAAAGCTTGAAGAGGG
TGACTAGAGTAGTGTGGTCCACATCCCCTCCAGAGCGGAATTCCAGGTCTTTCTCTCCAGTGAAGTGCAC
ATTGCTCAGCACCAGTGCCAAGCCACGGGGCTGAGATTGCAACCTATAGGCCAGCTGGTAGTGTGCCTGG
TAAAACTCAGGAGTGCATGGCTC
