>Addgene plasmid #50023 | pENTR-Casp2 | addgene partial sequence | sequence record 100339 | M13-F20 5'-TGTAAAACGACGGCCAGT-3'
GACTGATAGTGACCTGTTCGTTGCAACAAATTGATGAGCAATGCTTTTTTATAATGCCAACTTTGTACAA
AAAAGCAGGCTTCACCATGGCGGCGCCGAGCGGGAGGTCGCAGTCCTCCCTGCACAGGAAGGGGCTGATG
GCGGCTGACAGGAGGAGCAGGATTTTGGCAGTGTGTGGAATGCATCCTGACCACCAGGAAACACTGAAAA
AGAATCGAGTGGTGCTGGCCAAGCAGCTGCTGCTGAGCGAGCTGTTAGAACACCTCCTAGAGAAGGACAT
TATCACTTTGGAAATGAGGGAGCTCATCCAGGCCAAAGGGGGCAGTTTCAGCCAGAATGTGGAACTCCTC
AACCTGCTGCCAAAGAGAGGACCCCAGGCTTTTGATGCCTTCTGTGAAGCCCTGCGGGAGACCAGGCAGG
GTCACTTGGAAGACTTACTGCTCACAACCCTCTCAGATATTCAGCACGTACTCCCACCGTTGAGCTGTGA
CTATGACACAAGTCTCCCTTTCTCGGTGTGTGAGTCCTGCCCTCCTCACAAGCAGCTCCGCCTATCCACA
GATGCTACGGAACACTCCTTAGATAATGGTGATGGTCCTCCCTGTCTTCTGGTGAAGCCATGCACTCCTG
AGTTTTACCAGGCACACTACCAGCTGGCCTATAGGTTGCAATCTCAGCCCCGTGGCTTGGCACTGGTGCT
GAGCAATGTGCACTTCACTGGAGAGAAAGACCTGGAATTCCGCTCTGGAGGGGATGTGGACCACACTACT
CTAGTCACCCTCTTCAAGCTTTTGGGCTACAATGTCCATGTGCTACATGACCAGACCGCACA
