>Addgene plasmid #50023 | pENTR-Casp2 | addgene partial sequence | sequence record 100340 | M13-Rev 5'-CAGGAAACAGCTATGACC-3'
TAATGATTTTATTTTGACTGATAGTGACCTGTTCGTTGCAACAAATTGATAAGCAATGCTTTCTTATAAT
GCCAACTTTGTACAAGAAAGCTGGGTCTACGTGGGTGGGTAGCCTGGGAACAGGTAGAGTTGCTGGCACA
GAGTACTACAGTACTCAGACATCTCCTTGCATCGGTGGAATTCTGTGCCAGGGGCATAGCCTTCACGCTC
CTTGATAAGGGCATTCACCTTAACAAGCATGTCGGCCACGTGCATGTCACAAGCTCTTTCAGAGAACACC
TGAGTGAGGGCCTCAATGTACCAGGAACCCCGTTTGGTGTTCCGCATGGCAGCATTACCTTTAAGGCAAG
CATAGCCACATATCATGTCTGAGCGAGTAGGCAGTCTCATCTTCATCAACTCCTCTTTGCCAGCATCACT
CTCCTCACATCCAGGGGATTGTGTGTGGTTCTTTCCATCTTGCTGGTCGACACCTCTATCTGTCTCATCT
CCACGACATGCTTGGATGAAGAACATTTTTGGCTTGTTCTGTAGACTTGGACAGTTAGCATTGTCAAAAA
GTCGAAAAACCTCTTGGAGCTGAAGCAGTTTGCCATCTACACCATAGATGCCACCTTCCACACCATGTGA
GAGGAGTGCCACTACGCAGGAGTCTGTGACCCGGTGTGCAGGTAACTGTGCAAAATTCTGAAGTTTCTCT
TGCATTTCCTGTGCGGTCTGGTCATGTAGCACAT
