[The description below was written by a language model from this plasmid's Addgene catalogue record.]
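Description:
pENTR-Casp2 is a Gateway entry clone carrying the mouse caspase-2 (Casp2, also known as ICH-1 or Nedd2) coding sequence. It was made by Gateway recombination into the pDONR221 donor backbone, giving a plasmid of about 3.9 kb in which a 1,359 bp insert sits in a roughly 2.5 kb backbone. It is maintained in E. coli as a high-copy plasmid under kanamycin selection. The Casp2 sequence corresponds to a mouse RefSeq transcript and was derived in part from an earlier mouse caspase-2 expression plasmid. M13 forward and reverse primer sites flank the insert and are used for sequence verification.

As an entry vector, the plasmid is not meant to express caspase-2. The record lists no promoter, tag or reporter associated with the insert, and entry clones of this type generally lack eukaryotic regulatory elements. In clones generated from pDONR221, the insert is normally flanked by attL recombination sites, which allow an LR reaction to transfer the open reading frame into any compatible destination vector, and that vector then supplies the promoter, any tags and the host-appropriate selection. No feature table is provided, so the exact att sites and whether the insert retains its stop codon cannot be confirmed.

Caspase-2 is an initiator-type cysteine protease involved in apoptosis. The plasmid belongs to a library of mammalian effector modules built for synthetic morphology, where it presumably serves as a modular cell-death effector that can be shuttled into expression constructs for engineered mammalian cells.
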