Addgene plasmid #50023: pENTR-Casp2
Purpose: pENTR vector for mouse Caspase-2
Depositing lab: Jamie Davies. Depositing organization: University of Edinburgh. Publication: A library of mammalian effector modules for synthetic morphology. Cachat E, Liu W, Hohenstein P, Davies JA. J Biol Eng. 2014 Nov 19;8(1):26. eCollection 2014. 158 PubMed 25478005.
Backbone
  Vector backbone: pDONR221
  Backbone manufacturer: Life Technologies
  Backbone size w/o insert (bp): 2549
  Total vector size (bp): 3908
  Vector type: Entry vector
Growth in bacteria
  Bacterial resistance: Kanamycin, 50 μg/mL
  Growth temperature: 37°C
  Growth strain: Top10
  Copy number: High Copy
Gene/Insert
  Gene/Insert name: Casp2 (alt name: caspase-2)
  Species: M. musculus (mouse)
  Insert size (bp): 1359
  GenBank ID: NM_007610.1
  Entrez Gene: Casp2 (a.k.a. CASP-2, ICH-1, NEDD-2, Nedd2)
  Cloning method: Gateway Cloning
  Sequencing primers: 5′ M13_F; 3′ M13_R
Resource information
  A portion of this plasmid was derived from a plasmid made by: Plasmid pCMF2E-mCASP-2 (BCCM/LMBP #4588, deposited by Prof. Vandenabeele)
Terms and licenses: Academic/Nonprofit Terms; Industry Terms: Not Available to Industry
How to cite: pENTR-Casp2 was a gift from Jamie Davies (Addgene plasmid # 50023 ; http://n2t.net/addgene:50023 ; RRID:Addgene_50023)
